Addgene plasmid #186742: lentiTet-CSK-P2A-mCherry BlastR
Purpose: Dox inducible CSK-P2A-mCherry expression construct cloned into a lentiviral backbone containing a blasticidin resistance gene
Depositing lab: Richard Sherwood. Depositing organization: Brigham and Women's Hospital. Publication: Systematic elucidation of genetic mechanisms underlying cholesterol uptake. Hamilton MC, Fife JD, Akinci E, Yu T, Khowpinitchai B, Cha M, Barkal S, Thi TT, Yeo GHT, Barroso JPR, Francoeur MJ, Velimirovic M, Gifford DK, Lettre G, Yu H, Cassa CA, Sherwood RI. bioRxiv. 2023 Jan 10:2023.01.09.500804. doi: 10.1101/2023.01.09.500804. Preprint. PubMed 36711952.
Backbone
  Vector backbone: pCW-Cas9-Blast
  Backbone size w/o insert (bp): 11687
  Total vector size (bp): 9550
  Vector type: Lentiviral
  Selectable markers: Blasticidin
Growth in bacteria
  Bacterial resistance: Ampicillin, 100 μg/mL
  Growth temperature: 30°C
  Growth strain: NEB Stable
  Copy number: Unknown
Gene/Insert
  Gene/Insert name: CSK
  Species: H. sapiens (human)
  Entrez Gene: CSK
  Tag / fusion protein: P2A-mCherry
Terms and licenses: Academic/Nonprofit Terms; Industry Terms: Not Available to Industry
How to cite: lentiTet-CSK-P2A-mCherry BlastR was a gift from Richard Sherwood (Addgene plasmid # 186742 ; http://n2t.net/addgene:186742 ; RRID:Addgene_186742)
