[The description below was written by a language model from this plasmid's Addgene catalogue record and pLannotate feature annotations shown in this document.]
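Description:
lentiTet-CSK-P2A-mCherry BlastR is a third-generation-style, self-inactivating HIV-1 lentiviral transfer plasmid built on the pCW-Cas9-Blast backbone, in which the Cas9 cassette has evidently been replaced by human CSK. It is an all-in-one doxycycline-inducible expression vector. In bacteria it is maintained through a high-copy ColE1/pUC-type origin and selected with ampicillin via the β-lactamase gene. The viral portion comprises an RSV promoter driving a truncated 5' LTR, the Ψ packaging signal with a gag fragment, the RRE for Rev-dependent export of the genomic RNA, a cPPT/CTS, a WPRE fragment to enhance transcript expression, and a ΔU3 3' LTR. This is followed by an SV40 polyadenylation signal and SV40 origin.

The payload consists of two transcription units. A tight TRE promoter (tet operator repeats upstream of a minimal CMV promoter) drives the coding sequence of CSK, the non-receptor tyrosine kinase that phosphorylates the C-terminal tails of Src-family kinases to hold them inactive. CSK is joined through a P2A self-cleaving peptide to mCherry, so red fluorescence reports induced expression without a permanent fusion to the kinase. Downstream, a constitutive human PGK promoter drives blasticidin S deaminase followed by the reverse tetracycline transactivator rtTA3. The gap between the two coding sequences suggests a linking peptide, but the annotation does not name it. Transduced mammalian cells can therefore be selected with blasticidin and supply their own transactivator, switching on CSK and mCherry only when doxycycline is added.

The catalogue lists a total size of 9,550 bp, while the sequenced record is 9,443 nt. The associated study concerns genetic mechanisms of cholesterol uptake.
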