Features (pLannotate 1.2.2; 27 found; start..end, strand, type, name):
     41..158     +  misc_feature   cPPT/CTS: central polypurine tract and central termination sequence of HIV-1
    206..419     +  promoter       tight TRE promoter (fragment): Tet-responsive promoter PTight, consisting of seven tet operator sequences followed by the minimal CMV promoter
    440..1789    +  CDS            CSK: CSK_HUMAN - Experimental evidence at protein level: Swiss-Prot protein existence level 1. Non-receptor tyrosine-protein kinase that plays an important role in the regulation of cell growth, differentiation, migration and immune response. Phosphorylates tyrosine residues located in the C- terminal tails of Src-family kinases (SFKs) including LCK, SRC, HCK, FYN, LYN, CSK or YES1. Upon tail phosphorylation, Src-family members engage in intramolecular interactions between the phosphotyrosine tail and the SH2 domain that result in an inactive conformation. To inhibit SFKs, CSK is recruited to the p
   1865..2572    +  CDS            mCherry: mCherry is a basic (constitutively fluorescent) red fluorescent protein published in 2004, derived from Discosoma sp.. It is reported to be a very rapidly-maturing monomer with low acid sensitivity.
   2586..3096    +  promoter       hPGK promoter: human phosphoglycerate kinase 1 promoter
   3106..3501    +  CDS            BSD: blasticidin S deaminase; Aspergillus terreus BSD; confers resistance to blasticidin
   3556..4253    +  CDS            rtTA3 (fragment): reverse tetracycline transactivator 3 activates expression from Tet-responsive promoters in the presence of doxycycline
   4183..4293    +  CDS            VP48: 3 tandem repeats of the minimal activation domain of herpes simplex virus VP16 (Cheng et al., 2013)
   4329..4877    +  misc_feature   WPRE (fragment): woodchuck hepatitis virus posttranscriptional regulatory element
   4903..4974    +  CDS            nef (fragment): NEF_HV1Z2 - Experimental evidence at protein level: Swiss-Prot protein existence level 1. Extracellular Nef protein targets CD4(+) T-lymphocytes for apoptosis by interacting with CXCR4 surface receptors. From Human immunodeficiency virus type 1 group M subtype D (isolate Z2/CDC-Z34) (HIV-1).
   4976..5209    +  LTR            3' LTR (ΔU3): self-inactivating 3' long terminal repeat (LTR) from HIV-1
   5281..5402    +  polyA_signal   SV40 poly(A) signal: SV40 polyadenylation signal
   5442..5577    +  rep_origin     SV40 ori: SV40 origin of replication
   5585..5648    +  promoter       AmpR promoter: bla
   5649..6509    +  CDS            AmpR: β-lactamase; bla; confers resistance to ampicillin, carbenicillin, and related antibiotics
   6680..7268    +  rep_origin     ori: high-copy-number ColE1/pMB1/pBR322/pUC origin of replication
   7451..7543    +  CDS            lacI (fragment): lac repressor; lacI; The lac repressor binds to the lac operator to inhibit transcription in E. coli. This inhibition can be relieved by adding lactose or isopropyl-β-D-thiogalactopyranoside (IPTG).
   7556..7577    +  protein_bind   CAP binding site: CAP binding activates transcription in the presence of cAMP. E. coli catabolite activator protein
   7592..7622    +  promoter       lac promoter: promoter for the E. coli lac operon
   7630..7646    +  protein_bind   lac operator: The lac repressor binds to the lac operator to inhibit transcription in E. coli. This inhibition can be relieved by adding lactose or isopropyl-β-D-thiogalactopyranoside (IPTG). lac repressor encoded by lacI
   7691..7709    +  promoter       T3 promoter: promoter for bacteriophage T3 RNA polymerase
   7737..7963    +  promoter       RSV promoter: Rous sarcoma virus enhancer/promoter
   7964..8144    +  LTR            5' LTR (truncated): truncated 5' long terminal repeat (LTR) from HIV-1
   8191..8316    +  misc_feature   HIV-1 Ψ: packaging signal of human immunodeficiency virus type 1
   8300..8663    +  CDS            HIV-1 gag (fragment): gag protein from human immunodeficiency virus 1; gag
   8809..9042    +  misc_feature   RRE: The Rev response element (RRE) of HIV-1 allows for Rev-dependent mRNA export from the nucleus to the cytoplasm.
   9419..9443    +  CDS            Rev (fragment): human immunodeficiency virus 1 (HIV-1) Rev protein; rev; enhances nuclear export of unspliced and incompletely spliced viral mRNAs
>Addgene plasmid #186742 | lentiTet-CSK-P2A-mCherry BlastR | addgene full sequence | sequence record 389366 | Addgene NGS Result
AATTCTCGACCTCGAGACAAATGGCAGTATTCATCCACAATTTTAAAAGAAAAGGGGGGATTGGGGGGTA
CAGTGCAGGGGAAAGAATAGTAGACATAATAGCAACAGACATACAAACTAAAGAATTACAAAAACAAATT
ACAAAAATTCAAAATTTTCGGGTTTATTACAGGGACAGCAGAGATCCACTTTGGCCGCGAATCGATATGT
CGAGTTTACTCCCTATCAGTGATAGAGAACGTATGTCGAGTTTACTCCCTATCAGTGATAGAGAACGTAT
GTCGAGTTTATCCCTATCAGTGATAGAGAACGTATGTCGAGTTTACTCCCTATCAGTGATAGAGAACGTA
TGTCGAGGTAGGCGTGTACGGTGGGAGGCCTATATAAGCAGAGCTCGTTTAGTGAACCGTCAGATCGCCT
GGAGAATTGGCTAGCCACCATGTCAGCAATACAGGCCGCCTGGCCATCCGGTACAGAATGTATTGCCAAG
TACAACTTCCACGGCACTGCCGAGCAGGACCTGCCCTTCTGCAAAGGAGACGTGCTCACCATTGTGGCCG
TCACCAAGGACCCCAACTGGTACAAAGCCAAAAACAAGGTGGGCCGTGAGGGCATCATCCCAGCCAACTA
CGTCCAGAAGCGGGAGGGCGTGAAGGCGGGTACCAAACTCAGCCTCATGCCTTGGTTCCACGGCAAGATC
ACACGGGAGCAGGCTGAGCGGCTTCTGTACCCGCCGGAGACAGGCCTGTTCCTGGTGCGGGAGAGCACCA
ACTACCCCGGAGACTACACGCTGTGCGTGAGCTGCGACGGCAAGGTGGAGCACTACCGCATCATGTACCA
TGCCAGCAAGCTCAGCATCGACGAGGAGGTGTACTTTGAGAACCTCATGCAGCTGGTGGAGCACTACACC
TCAGACGCAGATGGACTCTGTACGCGCCTCATTAAACCAAAGGTCATGGAGGGCACAGTGGCGGCCCAGG
ATGAGTTCTACCGCAGCGGCTGGGCCCTGAACATGAAGGAGCTGAAGCTGCTGCAGACCATCGGGAAGGG
GGAGTTCGGAGACGTGATGCTGGGCGATTACCGAGGGAACAAAGTCGCCGTCAAGTGCATTAAGAACGAC
GCCACTGCCCAGGCCTTCCTGGCTGAAGCCTCAGTCATGACGCAACTGCGGCATAGCAACCTGGTGCAGC
TCCTGGGCGTGATCGTGGAGGAGAAGGGCGGGCTCTACATCGTCACTGAGTACATGGCCAAGGGGAGCCT
TGTGGACTACCTGCGGTCTAGGGGTCGGTCAGTGCTGGGCGGAGACTGTCTCCTCAAGTTCTCGCTAGAT
GTCTGCGAGGCCATGGAATACCTGGAGGGCAACAATTTCGTGCATCGAGACCTGGCTGCCCGCAATGTGC
TGGTGTCTGAGGACAACGTGGCCAAGGTCAGCGACTTTGGTCTCACCAAGGAGGCGTCCAGCACCCAGGA
CACGGGCAAGCTGCCAGTCAAGTGGACAGCCCCTGAGGCCCTGAGAGAGAAGAAATTCTCCACTAAGTCT
GACGTGTGGAGTTTCGGAATCCTTCTCTGGGAAATCTACTCCTTTGGGCGAGTGCCTTATCCAAGAATTC
CCCTGAAGGACGTCGTCCCTCGGGTGGAGAAGGGCTACAAGATGGATGCCCCCGACGGCTGCCCGCCCGC
AGTCTATGAAGTCATGAAGAACTGCTGGCACCTGGACGCCGCCATGCGGCCCTCCTTCCTACAGCTCCGA
GAGCAGCTTGAGCACATCAAAACCCACGAGCTGCACCTGACCGGTAGCGGAGCTACTAACTTCAGCCTGC
TGAAGCAGGCTGGAGACGTGGAGGAGAACCCTGGACCTACGCGTATGGTGAGCAAGGGCGAGGAGGATAA
CATGGCCATCATCAAGGAGTTCATGCGCTTCAAGGTGCACATGGAGGGCTCCGTGAACGGCCACGAGTTC
GAGATCGAGGGCGAGGGCGAGGGCCGCCCCTACGAGGGCACCCAGACCGCCAAGCTGAAGGTGACCAAGG
GTGGCCCCCTGCCCTTCGCCTGGGACATCCTGTCCCCTCAGTTCATGTACGGCTCCAAGGCCTACGTGAA
GCACCCCGCCGACATCCCCGACTACTTGAAGCTGTCCTTCCCCGAGGGCTTCAAGTGGGAGCGCGTGATG
AACTTCGAGGACGGCGGCGTGGTGACCGTGACCCAGGACTCCTCCCTGCAGGACGGCGAGTTCATCTACA
AGGTGAAGCTGCGCGGCACCAACTTCCCCTCCGACGGCCCCGTAATGCAGAAGAAGACCATGGGCTGGGA
GGCCTCCTCCGAGCGGATGTACCCCGAGGACGGCGCCCTGAAGGGCGAGATCAAGCAGAGGCTGAAGCTG
AAGGACGGCGGCCACTACGACGCTGAGGTCAAGACCACCTACAAGGCCAAGAAGCCCGTGCAGCTGCCCG
GCGCCTACAACGTCAACATCAAGTTGGACATCACCTCCCACAACGAGGACTACACCATCGTGGAACAGTA
CGAACGCGCCGAGGGCCGCCACTCCACCGGCGGCATGGACGAGCTGTACAAGATCGTTTAATTAAGGGGT
TGGGGTTGCGCCTTTTCCAAGGCAGCCCTGGGTTTGCGCAGGGACGCGGCTGCTCTGGGCGTGGTTCCGG
GAAACGCAGCGGCGCCGACCCTGGGTCTCGCACATTCTTCACGTCCGTTCGCAGCGTCACCCGGATCTTC
GCCGCTACCCTTGTGGGCCCCCCGGCGACGCTTCCTGCTCCGCCCCTAAGTCGGGAAGGTTCCTTGCGGT
TCGCGGCGTGCCGGACGTGACAAACGGAAGCCGCACGTCTCACTAGTACCCTCGCAGACGGACAGCGCCA
GGGAGCAATGGCAGCGCGCCGACCGCGATGGGCTGTGGCCAATAGCGGCTGCTCAGCAGGGCGCGCCGAG
AGCAGCGGCCGGGAAGGGGCGGTGCGGGAGGCGGGGTGTGGGGCGGTAGTGTGGGCCCTGTTCCTGCCCG
CGCGGTGTTCCGCATTCTGCAAGCCTCCGGAGCGCACGTCGGCAGTCGGCTCCCTCGTTGACCGAATCAC
CGACCTCTCTCCCCAGCAATTCACCATGGCCAAGCCTTTGTCTCAAGAAGAATCCACCCTCATTGAAAGA
GCAACGGCTACAATCAACAGCATCCCCATCTCTGAAGACTACAGCGTCGCCAGCGCAGCTCTCTCTAGCG
ACGGCCGCATCTTCACTGGTGTCAATGTATATCATTTTACTGGGGGACCTTGTGCAGAACTCGTGGTGCT
GGGCACTGCTGCTGCTGCGGCAGCTGGCAACCTGACTTGTATCGTCGCGATCGGAAATGAGAACAGGGGC
ATCTTGAGCCCCTGCGGACGGTGCCGACAGGTGCTTCTCGATCTGCATCCTGGGATCAAAGCCATAGTGA
AGGACAGTGATGGACAGCCGACGGCAGTTGGGATTCGTGAATTGCTGCCCTCTGGTTATGTGTGGGAGGG
CGAAGGTAGAGGTTCTCTCCTCACTTGTGGTGATGTTGAAGAAAACCCTGGTCCAATGTCTAGACTGGAC
AAGAGCAAAGTCATAAACGGAGCTCTGGAATTACTCAATGGTGTCGGTATCGAAGGCCTGACGACAAGGA
AACTCGCTCAAAAGCTGGGAGTTGAGCAGCCTACCCTGTACTGGCACGTGAAGAACAAGCGGGCCCTGCT
CGATGCCCTGCCAATCGAGATGCTGGACAGGCATCATACCCACTTCTGCCCCCTGGAAGGCGAGTCATGG
CAAGACTTTCTGCGGAACAACGCCAAGTCATACCGCTGTGCTCTCCTCTCACATCGCGACGGGGCTAAAG
TGCATCTCGGCACCCGCCCAACAGAGAAACAGTACGAAACCCTGGAAAATCAGCTCGCGTTCCTGTGTCA
GCAAGGCTTCTCCCTGGAGAACGCACTGTACGCTCTGTCCGCCGTGGGCCACTTTACACTGGGCTGCGTA
TTGGAGGAACAGGAGCATCAAGTAGCAAAAGAGGAAAGAGAGACACCTACCACCGATTCTATGCCCCCAC
TTCTGAGACAAGCAATTGAGCTGTTCGACCGGCAGGGAGCCGAACCTGCCTTCCTTTTCGGCCTGGAACT
AATCATATGTGGCCTGGAGAAACAGCTAAAGTGCGAAAGCGGCGGGCCGACCGACGCCCTTGACGATTTT
GACTTAGACATGCTCCCAGCCGATGCCCTTGACGACTTTGACCTTGATATGCTGCCTGCTGACGCTCTTG
ACGATTTTGACCTTGACATGCTCCCCGGGTAACTAAGTAAGGATCGATCCAAGATATCGTATTCTTAACT
ATGTTGCTCCTTTTACGCTATGTGGATACGCTGCTTTAATGCCTTTGTATCATGCTATTGCTTCCCGTAT
GGCTTTCATTTTCTCCTCCTTGTATAAATCCTGGTTGCTGTCTCTTTATGAGGAGTTGTGGCCCGTTGTC
AGGCAACGTGGCGTGGTGTGCACTGTGTTTGCTGACGCAACCCCCACTGGTTGGGGCATTGCCACCACCT
GTCAGCTCCTTTCCGGGACTTTCGCTTTCCCCCTCCCTATTGCCACGGCGGAACTCATCGCCGCCTGCCT
TGCCCGCTGCTGGACAGGGGCTCGGCTGTTGGGCACTGACAATTCCGTGGTGTTGTCGGGGAAGCTGACG
TCCTTTCCATGGCTGCTCGCCTGTGTTGCCACCTGGATTCTGCGCGGGACGTCCTTCTGCTACGTCCCTT
CGGCCCTCAATCCAGCGGACCTTCCTTCCCGCGGCCTGCTGCCGGCTCTGCGGCCTCTTCCGCGTCTTCG
CCTTCGCCCTCAGACGAGTCGGATCTCCCTTTGGGCCGCCTCCCCGCCTGTTTCGCCTCGGCGTCCGGAC
TAGAGGTACCTTTAAGACCAATGACTTACAAGGCAGCTGTAGATCTTAGCCACTTTTTAAAAGAAAAGGG
GGGACTGGAAGGGCTAATTCACTCCCAACGAAGACAAGATCTGCTTTTTGCTTGTACTGGGTCTCTCTGG
TTAGACCAGATCTGAGCCTGGGAGCTCTCTGGCTAACTAGGGAACCCACTGCTTAAGCCTCAATAAAGCT
TGCCTTGAGTGCTTCAAGTAGTGTGTGCCCGTCTGTTGTGTGACTCTGGTAACTAGAGATCCCTCAGACC
CTTTTAGTCAGTGTGGAAAATCTCTAGCAGTAGTAGTTCATGTCATCTTATTATTCAGTATTTATAACTT
GCAAAGAAATGAATATCAGAGAGTGAGAGGAACTTGTTTATTGCAGCTTATAATGGTTACAAATAAAGCA
ATAGCATCACAAATTTCACAAATAAAGCATTTTTTTCACTGCATTCTAGTTGTGGTTTGTCCAAACTCAT
CAATGTATCTTATCATGTCTGGCTCTAGCTATCCCGCCCCTAACTCCGCCCATCCCGCCCCTAACTCCGC
CCAGTTCCGCCCATTCTCCGCCCCATGGCTGACTAATTTTTTTTATTTATGCAGAGGCCGAGGCCGCCTC
GGCCTCTGAGCTATTCCAGAAGTAGTGAGGAGGCTTTTTTGGAGGCCTTTCAAATATGTATCCGCTCATG
AGACAATAACCCTGATAAATGCTTCAATAATATTGAAAAAGGAAGAGTATGAGTATTCAACATTTCCGTG
TCGCCCTTATTCCCTTTTTTGCGGCATTTTGCCTTCCTGTTTTTGCTCACCCAGAAACGCTGGTGAAAGT
AAAAGATGCTGAAGATCAGTTGGGTGCACGAGTGGGTTACATCGAACTGGATCTCAACAGCGGTAAGATC
CTTGAGAGTTTTCGCCCCGAAGAACGTTTTCCAATGATGAGCACTTTTAAAGTTCTGCTATGTGGCGCGG
TATTATCCCGTATTGACGCCGGGCAAGAGCAACTCGGTCGCCGCATACACTATTCTCAGAATGACTTGGT
TGAGTACTCACCAGTCACAGAAAAGCATCTTACGGATGGCATGACAGTAAGAGAATTATGCAGTGCTGCC
ATAACCATGAGTGATAACACTGCGGCCAACTTACTTCTGACAACGATCGGAGGACCGAAGGAGCTAACCG
CTTTTTTGCACAACATGGGGGATCATGTAACTCGCCTTGATCGTTGGGAACCGGAGCTGAATGAAGCCAT
ACCAAACGACGAGCGTGACACCACGATGCCTGTAGCAATGGCAACAACGTTGCGCAAACTATTAACTGGC
GAACTACTTACTCTAGCTTCCCGGCAACAATTAATAGACTGGATGGAGGCGGATAAAGTTGCAGGACCAC
TTCTGCGCTCGGCCCTTCCGGCTGGCTGGTTTATTGCTGATAAATCTGGAGCCGGTGAGCGTGGGTCTCG
CGGTATCATTGCAGCACTGGGGCCAGATGGTAAGCCCTCCCGTATCGTAGTTATCTACACGACGGGGAGT
CAGGCAACTATGGATGAACGAAATAGACAGATCGCTGAGATAGGTGCCTCACTGATTAAGCATTGGTAAC
TGTCAGACCAAGTTTACTCATATATACTTTAGATTGATTTAAAACTTCATTTTTAATTTAAAAGGATCTA
GGTGAAGATCCTTTTTGATAATCTCATGACCAAAATCCCTTAACGTGAGTTTTCGTTCCACTGAGCGTCA
GACCCCGTAGAAAAGATCAAAGGATCTTCTTGAGATCCTTTTTTTCTGCGCGTAATCTGCTGCTTGCAAA
CAAAAAAACCACCGCTACCAGCGGTGGTTTGTTTGCCGGATCAAGAGCTACCAACTCTTTTTCCGAAGGT
AACTGGCTTCAGCAGAGCGCAGATACCAAATACTGTTCTTCTAGTGTAGCCGTAGTTAGGCCACCACTTC
AAGAACTCTGTAGCACCGCCTACATACCTCGCTCTGCTAATCCTGTTACCAGTGGCTGCTGCCAGTGGCG
ATAAGTCGTGTCTTACCGGGTTGGACTCAAGACGATAGTTACCGGATAAGGCGCAGCGGTCGGGCTGAAC
GGGGGGTTCGTGCACACAGCCCAGCTTGGAGCGAACGACCTACACCGAACTGAGATACCTACAGCGTGAG
CTATGAGAAAGCGCCACGCTTCCCGAAGGGAGAAAGGCGGACAGGTATCCGGTAAGCGGCAGGGTCGGAA
CAGGAGAGCGCACGAGGGAGCTTCCAGGGGGAAACGCCTGGTATCTTTATAGTCCTGTCGGGTTTCGCCA
CCTCTGACTTGAGCGTCGATTTTTGTGATGCTCGTCAGGGGGGCGGAGCCTATGGAAAAACGCCAGCAAC
GCGGCCTTTTTACGGTTCCTGGCCTTTTGCTGGCCTTTTGCTCACATGTTCTTTCCTGCGTTATCCCCTG
ATTCTGTGGATAACCGTATTACCGCCTTTGAGTGAGCTGATACCGCTCGCCGCAGCCGAACGACCGAGCG
CAGCGAGTCAGTGAGCGAGGAAGCGGAAGAGCGCCCAATACGCAAACCGCCTCTCCCCGCGCGTTGGCCG
ATTCATTAATGCAGCTGGCACGACAGGTTTCCCGACTGGAAAGCGGGCAGTGAGCGCAACGCAATTAATG
TGAGTTAGCTCACTCATTAGGCACCCCAGGCTTTACACTTTATGCTTCCGGCTCGTATGTTGTGTGGAAT
TGTGAGCGGATAACAATTTCACACAGGAAACAGCTATGACCATGATTACGCCAAGCGCGCAATTAACCCT
CACTAAAGGGAACAAAAGCTGGAGCTGCAAGCTTAATGTAGTCTTATGCAATACTCTTGTAGTCTTGCAA
CATGGTAACGATGAGTTAGCAACATGCCTTACAAGGAGAGAAAAAGCACCGTGCATGCCGATTGGTGGAA
GTAAGGTGGTACGATCGTGCCTTATTAGGAAGGCAACAGACGGGTCTGACATGGATTGGACGAACCACTG
AATTGCCGCATTGCAGAGATATTGTATTTAAGTGCCTAGCTCGATACATAAACGGGTCTCTCTGGTTAGA
CCAGATCTGAGCCTGGGAGCTCTCTGGCTAACTAGGGAACCCACTGCTTAAGCCTCAATAAAGCTTGCCT
TGAGTGCTTCAAGTAGTGTGTGCCCGTCTGTTGTGTGACTCTGGTAACTAGAGATCCCTCAGACCCTTTT
AGTCAGTGTGGAAAATCTCTAGCAGTGGCGCCCGAACAGGGACTTGAAAGCGAAAGGGAAACCAGAGGAG
CTCTCTCGACGCAGGACTCGGCTTGCTGAAGCGCGCACGGCAAGAGGCGAGGGGCGGCGACTGGTGAGTA
CGCCAAAAATTTTGACTAGCGGAGGCTAGAAGGAGAGAGATGGGTGCGAGAGCGTCAGTATTAAGCGGGG
GAGAATTAGATCGCGATGGGAAAAAATTCGGTTAAGGCCAGGGGGAAAGAAAAAATATAAATTAAAACAT
ATAGTATGGGCAAGCAGGGAGCTAGAACGATTCGCAGTTAATCCTGGCCTGTTAGAAACATCAGAAGGCT
GTAGACAAATACTGGGACAGCTACAACCATCCCTTCAGACAGGATCAGAAGAACTTAGATCATTATATAA
TACAGTAGCAACCCTCTATTGTGTGCATCAAAGGATAGAGATAAAAGACACCAAGGAAGCTTTAGACAAG
ATAGAGGAAGAGCAAAACAAAAGTAAGACCACCGCACAGCAAGCGGCCGCTGATCTTCAGACCTGGAGGA
GGAGATATGAGGGACAATTGGAGAAGTGAATTATATAAATATAAAGTAGTAAAAATTGAACCATTAGGAG
TAGCACCCACCAAGGCAAAGAGAAGAGTGGTGCAGAGAGAAAAAAGAGCAGTGGGAATAGGAGCTTTGTT
CCTTGGGTTCTTGGGAGCAGCAGGAAGCACTATGGGCGCAGCGTCAATGACGCTGACGGTACAGGCCAGA
CAATTATTGTCTGGTATAGTGCAGCAGCAGAACAATTTGCTGAGGGCTATTGAGGCGCAACAGCATCTGT
TGCAACTCACAGTCTGGGGCATCAAGCAGCTCCAGGCAAGAATCCTGGCTGTGGAAAGATACCTAAAGGA
TCAACAGCTCCTGGGGATTTGGGGTTGCTCTGGAAAACTCATTTGCACCACTGCTGTGCCTTGGAATGCT
AGTTGGAGTAATAAATCTCTGGAACAGATTTGGAATCACACGACCTGGATGGAGTGGGACAGAGAAATTA
ACAATTACACAAGCTTAATACACTCCTTAATTGAAGAATCGCAAAACCAGCAAGAAAAGAATGAACAAGA
ATTATTGGAATTAGATAAATGGGCAAGTTTGTGGAATTGGTTTAACATAACAAATTGGCTGTGGTATATA
AAATTATTCATAATGATAGTAGGAGGCTTGGTAGGTTTAAGAATAGTTTTTGCTGTACTTTCTATAGTGA
ATAGAGTTAGGCAGGGATATTCACCATTATCGTTTCAGACCCACCTCCCAACCCCGAGGGGAC
